>Addgene plasmid #16242 | Flag p21 T145D | addgene partial sequence | sequence record 22514 | CMV-F 5'-CGCAAATGGGCGGTAGGCGTG-3'
AGCTCGTTTAGTGACCGTCAGAATTCAGATCTGGTACCACGCGTATCGATAAGCTTGCATGCCTGCAGGT
CGACTCTAGAAATAATTTTGTTTAACTTTAAGAAGGAGATATACCATGGACTACAAAGACGATGACGATA
AAGCAAGAAGAGCATCTGTGCATATGTCAGAACCGGCTGGGGATGTCCGTCAGAACCCATGCGGCAGCAA
GGCCTGCCGCCGCCTCTTCGGCCCAGTGGACAGCGAGCAGCTGAGCCGCGACTGTGATGCGCTAATGGCG
GGCTGCATCCAGGAGGCCCGTGAGCGATGGAACTTCGACTTTGTCACCGAGACACCACTGGAGGGTGACT
TCGCCTGGGAGCGTGTGCGGGGCCTTGGCCTGCCCAAGCTCTACCTTCCCACGGGGCCCCGGCGAGGCCG
GGATGAGTTGGGAGGAGGCAGGCGGCCTGGCACCTCACCTGCTCTGCTGCAGGGGACAGCAGAGGAAGAC
CATGTGGACCTGTCACTGTCTTGTACCCTTGTGCCTCGCTCAGGGGAGCAGGCTGAAGGGTCCCCAGGTG
GACCTGGAGACTCTCAGGGTCGAAAACGGCGGCAGGACAGCATGACAGATTTCTACCACTCCAAACGCCG
GCTGATCTTCTCCAAGAGGAAGCCCTAAGAATTCTAAAGCCGAATTCTGCAGATATCGAATTCCTGCAGC
CCGGGGGA
