[The description below was written by a language model from this plasmid's Addgene catalogue record.]
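Description:
Flag p21 T145D is a mammalian expression plasmid built on the pMT5 backbone that drives production of an epitope-tagged, point-mutated form of the human cyclin-dependent kinase inhibitor p21 (Cip1/WAF1, encoded by CDKN1A). It is maintained in E. coli as a high-copy plasmid under ampicillin selection. The record does not name the bacterial origin of replication, and it lists no selectable marker for mammalian cells, so the construct appears suited mainly to transient transfection. No feature table accompanies the entry, so other backbone elements such as the polyadenylation signal are not documented here.

According to the depositor's stated order of elements, a CMV promoter is followed by a Flag tag supplied by the backbone. Next come an NdeI site, the p21 start codon, the roughly 600 bp human p21 coding sequence, its TGA stop codon and a BamHI site. Both cloning sites remain intact, so the insert can be excised or swapped. The Flag epitope sits at the N terminus of p21 and allows the exogenous protein to be detected or immunoprecipitated separately from endogenous p21.

The insert replaces threonine 145 with aspartate, an acidic substitution commonly used to mimic constitutive phosphorylation. The associated publication concerns Akt-induced phosphorylation and cytoplasmic localization of p21 in HER-2/neu-overexpressing cells. The plasmid therefore most likely serves as a phosphomimetic tool for testing how modification at this residue affects p21 subcellular distribution and its function in cell growth control, though the record does not state this purpose explicitly.
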