Addgene plasmid #16242: Flag p21 T145D
Depositing lab: Mien-Chie Hung. Publication: Cytoplasmic localization of p21Cip1/WAF1 by Akt-induced phosphorylation in HER-2/neu-overexpressing cells. Zhou BP, Liao Y, Xia W, Spohn B, Lee MH, Hung MC. Nat Cell Biol. 2001 Mar . 3(3):245-52. 10.1038/35060032 PubMed 11231573.
Backbone
  Vector backbone: pMT5
  Vector type: Mammalian Expression
Growth in bacteria
  Bacterial resistance: Ampicillin, 100 μg/mL
  Growth temperature: 37°C
  Growth strain: DH5alpha
  Copy number: High Copy
Gene/Insert
  Gene/Insert name: p21 (alt name: Cip1/WAF1)
  Species: H. sapiens (human)
  Insert size (bp): 600
  Mutation: T145D
  Entrez Gene: CDKN1A (a.k.a. CAP20, CDKN1, CIP1, MDA-6, P21, SDI1, WAF1, p21CIP1)
  Tag / fusion protein: Flag (N terminal on backbone)
  Cloning method: Restriction Enzyme; 5′ cloning site NdeI (not destroyed); 3′ cloning site BamHI (not destroyed)
  Sequencing primers: 5′ CMV-F
Terms and licenses: Academic/Nonprofit Terms; Industry Terms: Not Available to Industry
Depositor comments: Order of elements: CMV promoter--Flag--NdeI--ATG--human p21--TGA--BamHI.
How to cite: Flag p21 T145D was a gift from Mien-Chie Hung (Addgene plasmid # 16242 ; http://n2t.net/addgene:16242 ; RRID:Addgene_16242)
